Addgene plasmid #240486: pAAV2/11
Purpose: AAV packaging plasmid expressing AAV2 Rep protein and AAV11 capsid protein
Depositing lab: Meghan Rego & Addgene Research Program. Depositing organization: Addgene.
Backbone
  Vector backbone: pAAV
  Backbone size w/o insert (bp): 2907
  Total vector size (bp): 7400
  Vector type: Mammalian Expression, AAV
Growth in bacteria
  Bacterial resistance: Ampicillin, 100 μg/mL
  Growth temperature: 37°C
  Growth strain: NEB Stable
  Copy number: Unknown
Gene/Insert
  Gene/Insert name: AAV2 Rep and AAV11 Cap
  Insert size (bp): 4084
  Cloning method: Gibson Cloning
  Sequencing primers: 5′ pBluescriptKS
Terms and licenses: Academic/Nonprofit Terms; Industry Terms: Not Available to Industry
How to cite: pAAV2/11 was a gift from Meghan Rego & Addgene Research Program (Addgene plasmid # 240486 ; http://n2t.net/addgene:240486 ; RRID:Addgene_240486)
