[The description below was written by a language model from this plasmid's Addgene catalogue record and pLannotate feature annotations shown in this document.]
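Description:
pAAV2/11 is a 7.4 kb AAV packaging (Rep/Cap) plasmid built on a pBluescript-type backbone and used in mammalian producer cells to supply the viral replication and capsid functions in trans. It is propagated in E. coli through a high-copy ColE1/pUC origin and selected with ampicillin via the bla gene and its native promoter. The backbone also retains an f1 phage origin, T7 and T3 promoters, lac promoter/operator elements, and fragments of lacZα and the pBluescript multiple cloning site. These are carry-overs from the cloning vector and are not needed for packaging.

The roughly 4.1 kb insert, assembled by Gibson cloning, combines the AAV2 rep gene with the AAV11 cap gene. The automated annotation picks up the start of the large Rep (Rep68-type) reading frame at the end of the circular map, continuing across the numbering origin into the Rep52 coding region, followed directly by a VP1 capsid open reading frame. The annotation tool labels that capsid by its closest reference match, AAV2 VP1, but the catalogue entry identifies it as AAV11 Cap, so the AAV2-specific receptor notes attached to that feature should not be taken as describing this capsid. No promoters driving rep or cap are annotated and the record does not state them. No inverted terminal repeats are annotated either, which fits a helper construct that is not itself packaged.

The plasmid is typically co-transfected with an ITR-flanked transfer vector and an adenoviral helper function. AAV2 Rep proteins replicate and package the AAV2-ITR genome, while the VP1/VP2/VP3 proteins assemble an AAV11 shell, yielding pseudotyped AAV2/11 vector particles.
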