Features (pLannotate 1.2.2; 17 found; start..end, strand, type, name):
    464..1654    +  CDS            Rep52: REP52_AAV2S - Experimental evidence at protein level: Swiss-Prot protein existence level 1. Plays a critical role during packaging of viral DNA into empty capsids, where they are thought to be part of the packaging motor complex. The single stranded genomic DNA is packaged in a 3' to 5' direction and requires the association between viral DNA and Rep40. Regulates host PKA activity by interacting with host PRKX as a mechanism to interfere with helper virus propagation and to promote its own replication. From Adeno-associated virus 2 (isolate Srivastava/1982) (AAV-2).
   1674..3872    +  CDS            VP1: CAPSD_AAV2S - Experimental evidence at protein level: Swiss-Prot protein existence level 1. Capsid protein self-assembles to form an icosahedral capsid with a T=1 symmetry, about 22 nm in diameter, and consisting of 60 copies of three size variants of the capsid protein VP1, VP2 and VP3 which differ in their N-terminus. The capsid encapsulates the genomic ssDNA. Binds to host cell heparan sulfate and uses host ITGA5-ITGB1 as coreceptor on the cell surface to provide virion attachment to target cell. This attachment induces virion internalization predominantly through clathrin-dependent endocyt
   4027..4048    -  misc_feature   MCS (fragment): pBluescript multiple cloning site
   4222..4250    -  misc_feature   MCS (fragment): pBluescript multiple cloning site
   4263..4281    -  promoter       T3 promoter: promoter for bacteriophage T3 RNA polymerase
   4326..4342    -  protein_bind   lac operator: The lac repressor binds to the lac operator to inhibit transcription in E. coli. This inhibition can be relieved by adding lactose or isopropyl-β-D-thiogalactopyranoside (IPTG). lac repressor encoded by lacI
   4350..4380    -  promoter       lac promoter: promoter for the E. coli lac operon
   4395..4416    -  protein_bind   CAP binding site: CAP binding activates transcription in the presence of cAMP. E. coli catabolite activator protein
   4429..4521    -  CDS            lacI (fragment): lac repressor; lacI; The lac repressor binds to the lac operator to inhibit transcription in E. coli. This inhibition can be relieved by adding lactose or isopropyl-β-D-thiogalactopyranoside (IPTG).
   4704..5292    -  rep_origin     ori: high-copy-number ColE1/pMB1/pBR322/pUC origin of replication
   5463..6323    -  CDS            AmpR: β-lactamase; bla; confers resistance to ampicillin, carbenicillin, and related antibiotics
   6324..6428    -  promoter       AmpR promoter: bla
   6481..6909    -  rep_origin     f1 ori (sequence partly withheld): f1 bacteriophage origin of replication; arrow indicates direction of (+) strand synthesis
   6914..7069    -  CDS            lacZα (fragment): LacZα fragment of β-galactosidase; lacZ fragment
   7077..7095    +  promoter       T7 promoter: promoter for bacteriophage T7 RNA polymerase
   7104..7137    -  misc_feature   MCS (fragment): pBluescript multiple cloning site
   7192..7398    +  CDS            Rep68 (fragment): REP68_AAV2S - Experimental evidence at protein level: Swiss-Prot protein existence level 1. Plays an essential role in the initiation of viral DNA synthesis. Binds specifically to an inverted terminal repeat element (ITR) on the 3' and 5' ends of the viral DNA, where it cleaves a site specifically to generate a priming site for initiation of the synthesis of a complementary strand. Plays also a role as transcriptional regulator, DNA helicase and as key factor in site-specific integration of the viral genome. Inhibits the host cell cycle G1/S and G2/M transitions. These arrests may provide esse
>Addgene plasmid #240486 | pAAV2/11 | addgene full sequence | sequence record 476320 | Addgene NGS Result
GAGTAAGGCCCCGGAGGCTCTTTTCTTTGTGCAATTTGAGAAGGGAGAGAGCTACTTCCACATGCACGTG
CTCGTGGAAACCACCGGGGTGAAATCCATGGTTTTGGGACGTTTCCTGAGTCAGATTCGCGAAAAACTGA
TTCAGAGAATTTACCGCGGGATCGAGCCGACTTTGCCAAACTGGTTCGCGGTCACAAAGACCAGAAATGG
CGCCGGAGGCGGGAACAAGGTGGTGGATGAGTGCTACATCCCCAATTACTTGCTCCCCAAAACCCAGCCT
GAGCTCCAGTGGGCGTGGACTAATATGGAACAGTATTTAAGCGCCTGTTTGAATCTCACGGAGCGTAAAC
GGTTGGTGGCGCAGCATCTGACGCACGTGTCGCAGACGCAGGAGCAGAACAAAGAGAATCAGAATCCCAA
TTCTGATGCGCCGGTGATCAGATCAAAAACTTCAGCCAGGTACATGGAGCTGGTCGGGTGGCTCGTGGAC
AAGGGGATTACCTCGGAGAAGCAGTGGATCCAGGAGGACCAGGCCTCATACATCTCCTTCAATGCGGCCT
CCAACTCGCGGTCCCAAATCAAGGCTGCCTTGGACAATGCGGGAAAGATTATGAGCCTGACTAAAACCGC
CCCCGACTACCTGGTGGGCCAGCAGCCCGTGGAGGACATTTCCAGCAATCGGATTTATAAAATTTTGGAA
CTAAACGGGTACGATCCCCAATATGCGGCTTCCGTCTTTCTGGGATGGGCCACGAAAAAGTTCGGCAAGA
GGAACACCATCTGGCTGTTTGGGCCTGCAACTACCGGGAAGACCAACATCGCGGAGGCCATAGCCCACAC
TGTGCCCTTCTACGGGTGCGTAAACTGGACCAATGAGAACTTTCCCTTCAACGACTGTGTCGACAAGATG
GTGATCTGGTGGGAGGAGGGGAAGATGACCGCCAAGGTCGTGGAGTCGGCCAAAGCCATTCTCGGAGGAA
GCAAGGTGCGCGTGGACCAGAAATGCAAGTCCTCGGCCCAGATAGACCCGACTCCCGTGATCGTCACCTC
CAACACCAACATGTGCGCCGTGATTGACGGGAACTCAACGACCTTCGAACACCAGCAGCCGTTGCAAGAC
CGGATGTTCAAATTTGAACTCACCCGCCGTCTGGATCATGACTTTGGGAAGGTCACCAAGCAGGAAGTCA
AAGACTTTTTCCGGTGGGCAAAGGATCACGTGGTTGAGGTGGAGCATGAATTCTACGTCAAAAAGGGTGG
AGCCAAGAAAAGACCCGCCCCCAGTGACGCAGATATAAGTGAGCCCAAACGGGTGCGCGAGTCAGTTGCG
CAGCCATCGACGTCAGACGCGGAAGCTTCGATCAACTACGCAGACAGGTACCAAAACAAATGTTCTCGTC
ACGTGGGCATGAATCTGATGCTGTTTCCCTGCAGACAATGCGAGAGAATGAATCAGAATTCAAATATCTG
CTTCACTCACGGACAGAAAGACTGTTTAGAGTGCTTTCCCGTGTCAGAATCTCAACCCGTTTCTGTCGTC
AAAAAGGCGTATCAGAAACTGTGCTACATTCATCATATCATGGGAAAGGTGCCAGACGCTTGCACTGCCT
GCGATCTGGTCAATGTGGATTTGGATGACTGCATCTTTGAACAATAAATGATTTAAATCAGGTATGGCTG
CTGACGGTTATCTTCCAGATTGGCTCGAGGACAACCTCTCTGAGGGCATTCGCGAGTGGTGGGACCTGAA
ACCTGGAGCCCCGAAGCCCAAGGCCAACCAGCAGAAGCAGGACGACGGCCGGGGTCTGGTGCTTCCTGGC
TACAAGTACCTCGGACCCTTCAACGGACTCGACAAGGGGGAGCCCGTCAACGCGGCGGACGCAGCGGCCC
TCGAGCACGACAAGGCCTACGACCAGCAGCTCAAAGCGGGTGACAATCCGTACCTGCGGTATAACCACGC
CGACGCCGAGTTTCAGGAGCGTCTGCAAGAAGATACGTCTTTTGGGGGCAACCTCGGGCGAGCAGTCTTC
CAGGCCAAGAAGAGGGTACTCGAACCTCTGGGCCTGGTTGAAGAAGGTGCTAAAACGGCTCCTGGAAAGA
AGAGACCGTTAGAGTCACCACAAGAGCCCGACTCCTCCTCGGGCATCGGCAAAAAAGGCAAACAACCAGC
CAGAAAGAGGCTCAACTTTGAAGAGGACACTGGAGCCGGAGACGGACCCCCTGAAGGATCAGATACCAGC
GCCATGTCTTCAGACATTGAAATGCGTGCAGCACCGGGCGGAAATGCTGTCGATGCGGGACAAGGTTCCG
ATGGAGTGGGTAATGCCTCGGGTGATTGGCATTGCGATTCCACCTGGTCTGAGGGCAAGGTCACAACAAC
CTCGACCAGAACCTGGGTCTTGCCCACCTACAACAACCACTTGTACCTGCGTCTCGGAACAACATCAAGC
AGCAACACCTACAACGGATTCTCCACCCCCTGGGGATATTTTGACTTCAACAGATTCCACTGTCACTTCT
CACCACGTGACTGGCAAAGACTCATCAACAACAACTGGGGACTACGACCAAAAGCCATGCGCGTTAAAAT
CTTCAATATCCAAGTTAAGGAGGTCACAACGTCGAACGGCGAGACTACGGTCGCTAATAACCTTACCAGC
ACGGTTCAGATATTTGCGGACTCGTCGTATGAGCTCCCGTACGTGATGGACGCTGGACAAGAGGGGAGCC
TGCCTCCTTTCCCCAATGACGTGTTCATGGTGCCTCAATATGGCTACTGTGGCATCGTGACTGGCGAGAA
TCAGAACCAAACGGACAGAAACGCTTTCTACTGCCTGGAGTATTTTCCTTCGCAAATGTTGAGAACTGGC
AACAACTTTGAAATGGCTTACAACTTTGAGAAGGTGCCGTTCCACTCAATGTATGCTCACAGCCAGAGCC
TGGACAGACTGATGAATCCCCTCCTGGACCAGTACCTGTGGCACTTACAGTCGACTACCTCTGGAGAGAC
TCTGAATCAAGGCAATGCAGCAACCACATTTGGAAAAATCAGGAGTGGAGACTTTGCCTTTTACAGAAAG
AACTGGCTGCCTGGGCCTTGTGTTAAACAGCAGAGATTCTCAAAAACTGCCAGTCAAAATTACAAGATTC
CTGCCAGCGGGGGCAACGCTCTGTTAAAGTATGACACCCACTATACCTTAAACAACCGCTGGAGCAACAT
CGCGCCCGGACCTCCAATGGCCACAGCCGGACCTTCGGATGGGGACTTCAGTAACGCCCAGCTTATATTC
CCTGGACCATCTGTTACCGGAAATACAACAACTTCAGCCAACAATCTGTTGTTTACATCAGAAGAAGAAA
TTGCTGCCACCAACCCAAGAGACACGGACATGTTTGGCCAGATTGCTGACAATAATCAGAATGCTACAAC
TGCTCCCATAACCGGCAACGTGACTGCTATGGGAGTGCTGCCTGGCATGGTGTGGCAAAACAGAGACATT
TACTACCAAGGGCCAATTTGGGCCAAGATCCCACACGCGGACGGACATTTTCATCCTTCACCGCTGATTG
GTGGGTTTGGACTGAAACACCCGCCTCCCCAGATATTCATCAAGAACACTCCCGTACCTGCCAATCCTGC
GACAACCTTCACTGCAGCCAGAGTGGACTCTTTCATCACACAATACAGCACCGGCCAGGTCGCTGTTCAG
ATTGAATGGGAAATTGAAAAGGAACGCTCCAAACGCTGGAATCCTGAAGTGCAGTTTACTTCAAACTATG
GGAACCAGTCTTCTATGTTGTGGGCTCCTGATACAACTGGGAAGTATACAGAGCCGCGGGTTATTGGCTC
TCGTTATTTGACTAATCATTTGTAATTACGTGTTAATCAATAAACCGGTTGATTCGTTTCAGTTGAACTT
TGGTCTCCTGTCCTTCTTATCTTATCGGTTACCATGGTTATAGCTTACACATTAACTGCTTGGTTGCGCT
TCGCGATAAAAGACTTACGTCATCGGGTTACCCCTAGGGGGATCCACTAGTTCTAGAGGTCCTGTATTAG
AGGTCACGTGAGTGTTTTGCGACATTTTGCGACACCATGTGGTCACGCTGGGTATTTAAGCCCGAGTGAG
CACGCAGGGTCTCCATTTTGAAGCGGGAGGTTTGAACGCGCAGCCGCCAAGCCGAATTCTGCAGATATCC
ATCACACTGGCGGCCGCTCGACTAGAGCGGCCGCCACCGCGGTGGAGCTCCAGCTTTTGTTCCCTTTAGT
GAGGGTTAATTGCGCGCTTGGCGTAATCATGGTCATAGCTGTTTCCTGTGTGAAATTGTTATCCGCTCAC
AATTCCACACAACATACGAGCCGGAAGCATAAAGTGTAAAGCCTGGGGTGCCTAATGAGTGAGCTAACTC
ACATTAATTGCGTTGCGCTCACTGCCCGCTTTCCAGTCGGGAAACCTGTCGTGCCAGCTGCATTAATGAA
TCGGCCAACGCGCGGGGAGAGGCGGTTTGCGTATTGGGCGCTCTTCCGCTTCCTCGCTCACTGACTCGCT
GCGCTCGGTCGTTCGGCTGCGGCGAGCGGTATCAGCTCACTCAAAGGCGGTAATACGGTTATCCACAGAA
TCAGGGGATAACGCAGGAAAGAACATGTGAGCAAAAGGCCAGCAAAAGGCCAGGAACCGTAAAAAGGCCG
CGTTGCTGGCGTTTTTCCATAGGCTCCGCCCCCCTGACGAGCATCACAAAAATCGACGCTCAAGTCAGAG
GTGGCGAAACCCGACAGGACTATAAAGATACCAGGCGTTTCCCCCTGGAAGCTCCCTCGTGCGCTCTCCT
GTTCCGACCCTGCCGCTTACCGGATACCTGTCCGCCTTTCTCCCTTCGGGAAGCGTGGCGCTTTCTCATA
GCTCACGCTGTAGGTATCTCAGTTCGGTGTAGGTCGTTCGCTCCAAGCTGGGCTGTGTGCACGAACCCCC
CGTTCAGCCCGACCGCTGCGCCTTATCCGGTAACTATCGTCTTGAGTCCAACCCGGTAAGACACGACTTA
TCGCCACTGGCAGCAGCCACTGGTAACAGGATTAGCAGAGCGAGGTATGTAGGCGGTGCTACAGAGTTCT
TGAAGTGGTGGCCTAACTACGGCTACACTAGAAGAACAGTATTTGGTATCTGCGCTCTGCTGAAGCCAGT
TACCTTCGGAAAAAGAGTTGGTAGCTCTTGATCCGGCAAACAAACCACCGCTGGTAGCGGTGGTTTTTTT
GTTTGCAAGCAGCAGATTACGCGCAGAAAAAAAGGATCTCAAGAAGATCCTTTGATCTTTTCTACGGGGT
CTGACGCTCAGTGGAACGAAAACTCACGTTAAGGGATTTTGGTCATGAGATTATCAAAAAGGATCTTCAC
CTAGATCCTTTTAAATTAAAAATGAAGTTTTAAATCAATCTAAAGTATATATGAGTAAACTTGGTCTGAC
AGTTACCAATGCTTAATCAGTGAGGCACCTATCTCAGCGATCTGTCTATTTCGTTCATCCATAGTTGCCT
GACTCCCCGTCGTGTAGATAACTACGATACGGGAGGGCTTACCATCTGGCCCCAGTGCTGCAATGATACC
GCGAGACCCACGCTCACCGGCTCCAGATTTATCAGCAATAAACCAGCCAGCCGGAAGGGCCGAGCGCAGA
AGTGGTCCTGCAACTTTATCCGCCTCCATCCAGTCTATTAATTGTTGCCGGGAAGCTAGAGTAAGTAGTT
CGCCAGTTAATAGTTTGCGCAACGTTGTTGCCATTGCTACAGGCATCGTGGTGTCACGCTCGTCGTTTGG
TATGGCTTCATTCAGCTCCGGTTCCCAACGATCAAGGCGAGTTACATGATCCCCCATGTTGTGCAAAAAA
GCGGTTAGCTCCTTCGGTCCTCCGATCGTTGTCAGAAGTAAGTTGGCCGCAGTGTTATCACTCATGGTTA
TGGCAGCACTGCATAATTCTCTTACTGTCATGCCATCCGTAAGATGCTTTTCTGTGACTGGTGAGTACTC
AACCAAGTCATTCTGAGAATAGTGTATGCGGCGACCGAGTTGCTCTTGCCCGGCGTCAATACGGGATAAT
ACCGCGCCACATAGCAGAACTTTAAAAGTGCTCATCATTGGAAAACGTTCTTCGGGGCGAAAACTCTCAA
GGATCTTACCGCTGTTGAGATCCAGTTCGATGTAACCCACTCGTGCACCCAACTGATCTTCAGCATCTTT
TACTTTCACCAGCGTTTCTGGGTGAGCAAAAACAGGAAGGCAAAATGCCGCAAAAAAGGGAATAAGGGCG
ACACGGAAATGTTGAATACTCATACTCTTCCTTTTTCAATATTATTGAAGCATTTATCAGGGTTATTGTC
TCATGAGCGGATACATATTTGAATGTATTTAGAAAAATAAACAAATAGGGGTTCCGCGCACATTTCCCCG
AAAAGTGCCACCTAAATTGTAAGCGTTAATATTTTGTTAAAATTCGCGTTAAATTTTTGTTAAATCAGCT
CATTTTTTAACCAATAGGCCGAAATCGGCAAAATCCCTTATAAATCAAAAGAATAGACCGAGATAGGGT
[37 nt withheld, positions 6580-6616]
AAAGAACGTGGACTCCAACGTCAAAGG
[49 nt withheld, positions 6644-6692]
T
[91 nt withheld, positions 6694-6784]
G
[124 nt withheld, positions 6786-6909]
CCCATTCGCCATTCAGGCTGCGCAACTGTTGGGAAGGGCGATCGGTGCGGGCCTCTTCGCTATTACGCCA
GCTGGCGAAAGGGGGATGTGCTGCAAGGCGATTAAGTTGGGTAACGCCAGGGTTTTCCCAGTCACGACGT
TGTAAAACGACGGCCAGTGAGCGCGCGTAATACGACTCACTATAGGGCGAATTGGGTACCGGGCCCCCCC
TCGAGGTCGACGGTATCGGGGGAGCTCGCAGGGTCTCCATTTTGAAGCGGGAGGTTTGAACGCGCAGCCG
CCATGCCGGGGTTTTACGAGATTGTGATTAAGGTCCCCAGCGACCTTGACGAGCATCTGCCCGGCATTTC
TGACAGCTTTGTGAACTGGGTGGCCGAGAAGGAATGGGAGTTGCCGCCAGATTCTGACATGGATCTGAAT
CTGATTGAGCAGGCACCCCTGACCGTGGCCGAGAAGCTGCAGCGCGACTTTCTGACGGAATGGCGCCGTG
T
